Addgene plasmid #146414: pT7-EGFP-C1-HsDCP1a-del539-582_G
Purpose: Mammalian Expression of HsDcp1a-del539-582
Depositing lab: Elisa Izaurralde. Depositing organization: Max Planck Institute for Developmental Biology. Publication: DCP1 forms asymmetric trimers to assemble into active mRNA decapping complexes in metazoa. Tritschler F, Braun JE, Motz C, Igreja C, Haas G, Truffault V, Izaurralde E, Weichenrieder O. Proc Natl Acad Sci U S A. 2009 Dec 22. 106(51):21591-6. 10.1073/pnas.0909871106 PubMed 19966221.
Backbone
  Vector backbone: Unknown
  Vector type: Mammalian Expression
Growth in bacteria
  Bacterial resistance: Kanamycin, 50 μg/mL
  Growth temperature: 37°C
  Growth strain: DH5alpha
  Copy number: High Copy
Gene/Insert
  Gene/Insert name: HsDcp1a-del539-582
  Species: H. sapiens (human)
  Entrez Gene: DCP1A (a.k.a. HSA275986, Nbla00360, SMAD4IP1, SMIF)
  Cloning method: Unknown
Terms and licenses: Academic/Nonprofit Terms; Industry Terms: Not Available to Industry
Depositor comments: Plasmids from this collection were made available to the research community and donated after the lab closed. Please note that the sequence provided by the depositing laboratory may be theoretical/predicted or based on Sanger sequencing results. There may be discrepancies between sequencing results obtained by Addgene and the depositor sequence. If an Addgene verified sequence is not available, please contact before placing your order to request that our lab fully sequence the plasmid.
How to cite: pT7-EGFP-C1-HsDCP1a-del539-582_G was a gift from Elisa Izaurralde (Addgene plasmid # 146414 ; http://n2t.net/addgene:146414 ; RRID:Addgene_146414)
