[The description below was written by a language model from this plasmid's Addgene catalogue record and pLannotate feature annotations shown in this document.]
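Description:
pT7-EGFP-C1-HsDCP1a-del539-582_G is a 6,386 nt mammalian expression plasmid encoding human DCP1A, a component of the mRNA decapping complex, with residues 539–582 deleted according to its name and fused to the C-terminus of EGFP. The catalogue lists the backbone as unknown, but the name and the annotated layout are consistent with an EGFP-C1-type vector into which a T7 promoter has been added. It is maintained in E. coli at high copy through a ColE1/pUC-type origin and selected with kanamycin. An f1 origin is also present, which in principle allows single-stranded DNA production.

Expression of the fusion is driven by the CMV immediate early enhancer and promoter. A bacteriophage T7 promoter sits between the CMV promoter and the EGFP start, so the same open reading frame could also be transcribed by T7 RNA polymerase, for example for in vitro transcription. The EGFP coding sequence is followed by the DCP1A fragment, then remnants of the multiple cloning site and an SV40 polyadenylation signal. A separate cassette places the Tn5 NeoR/KanR gene under tandem bacterial (bla) and SV40 early promoters with an HSV TK poly(A) signal, giving kanamycin resistance in bacteria and G418 resistance in mammalian cells. Short hits annotated as HIV-1 LTR, SV40 large T antigen, ble and bGH poly(A) fragments are most likely incidental matches to backbone sequence rather than functional elements.

The record gives the purpose only as mammalian expression of this deletion mutant. The associated publication concerns DCP1 trimerisation and assembly of active decapping complexes, so the GFP-tagged truncation is plausibly used to compare localisation or interactions with the full-length protein. The depositor sequence may be theoretical rather than experimentally verified.
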