Features (pLannotate 1.2.2; 18 found; start..end, strand, type, name):
      9..312     +  enhancer       CMV enhancer: human cytomegalovirus immediate early enhancer
    313..516     +  promoter       CMV promoter: human cytomegalovirus (CMV) immediate early promoter
    512..545     +  LTR            5' LTR (truncated) (fragment): truncated 5' long terminal repeat (LTR) from HIV-1
    561..579     +  promoter       T7 promoter: promoter for bacteriophage T7 RNA polymerase
    613..1329    +  CDS            EGFP: EGFP is a basic (constitutively fluorescent) green fluorescent protein published in 1996, derived from Aequorea victoria. It is reported to be a rapidly-maturing weak dimer with moderate acid sensitivity.
   1345..2958    +  CDS            DCP1A (fragment): DCP1A_HUMAN - Also known as SMIF. Experimental evidence at protein level: Swiss-Prot protein existence level 1. Necessary for the degradation of mRNAs, both in normal mRNA turnover and in nonsense-mediated mRNA decay. Removes the 7-methyl guanine cap structure from mRNA molecules, yielding a 5'-phosphorylated mRNA fragment and 7m-GDP. Contributes to the transactivation of target genes after stimulation by TGFB1. From Homo sapiens (Human).
   2962..2998    +  misc_feature   MCS (fragment): multiple cloning site
   3015..3099    +  CDS            large T antigen (fragment): large T antigen from SV40 (simian virus 40)
   3122..3243    +  polyA_signal   SV40 poly(A) signal: SV40 polyadenylation signal
   3277..3705    -  rep_origin     f1 ori (sequence partly withheld): f1 bacteriophage origin of replication; arrow indicates direction of (+) strand synthesis
   3732..3836    +  promoter       AmpR promoter: bla
   3838..4195    +  promoter       SV40 promoter: SV40 enhancer and early promoter
   4230..5024    +  CDS            NeoR/KanR: aminoglycoside phosphotransferase from Tn5; aph(3')-II (or nptII); confers resistance to neomycin, kanamycin, and G418 (Geneticin®)
   5045..5197    +  CDS            ble (fragment): BLE_KLEPN - Experimental evidence at protein level: Swiss-Prot protein existence level 1. Binding protein with a strong affinity to the bleomycin family of antibiotics. Binds to CL990; an antimitotic-antibiotic compound. From Klebsiella pneumoniae.
   5256..5303    +  polyA_signal   HSV TK poly(A) signal: herpes simplex virus thymidine kinase polyadenylation signal (Cole and Stacy, 1985)
   5394..5410    -  polyA_signal   bGH poly(A) signal (fragment): bovine growth hormone polyadenylation signal
   5632..6220    +  rep_origin     ori: high-copy-number ColE1/pMB1/pBR322/pUC origin of replication
   6335..6386    +  enhancer       CMV enhancer (fragment): human cytomegalovirus immediate early enhancer
>Addgene plasmid #146414 | pT7-EGFP-C1-HsDCP1a-del539-582_G | depositor full sequence | sequence record 288859 | Full Sequence
GAGTTCCGCGTTACATAACTTACGGTAAATGGCCCGCCTGGCTGACCGCCCAACGACCCCCGCCCATTGA
CGTCAATAATGACGTATGTTCCCATAGTAACGCCAATAGGGACTTTCCATTGACGTCAATGGGTGGAGTA
TTTACGGTAAACTGCCCACTTGGCAGTACATCAAGTGTATCATATGCCAAGTACGCCCCCTATTGACGTC
AATGACGGTAAATGGCCCGCCTGGCATTATGCCCAGTACATGACCTTATGGGACTTTCCTACTTGGCAGT
ACATCTACGTATTAGTCATCGCTATTACCATGGTGATGCGGTTTTGGCAGTACATCAATGGGCGTGGATA
GCGGTTTGACTCACGGGGATTTCCAAGTCTCCACCCCATTGACGTCAATGGGAGTTTGTTTTGGCACCAA
AATCAACGGGACTTTCCAAAATGTCGTAACAACTCCGCCCCATTGACGCAAATGGGCGGTAGGCGTGTAC
GGTGGGAGGTCTATATAAGCAGAGCTCTCTGGCTAACTAGAGAACCCACTGCTTACTGGCTTATCGAAAT
TAATACGACTCACTATAGGGAGACCCAAGCTCTAGCGCTACCGGTCGCCACCATGGTGAGCAAGGGCGAG
GAGCTGTTCACCGGGGTGGTGCCCATCCTGGTCGAGCTGGACGGCGACGTAAACGGCCACAAGTTCAGCG
TGTCCGGCGAGGGCGAGGGCGATGCCACCTACGGCAAGCTGACCCTGAAGTTCATCTGCACCACCGGCAA
GCTGCCCGTGCCCTGGCCCACCCTCGTGACCACCCTGACCTACGGCGTGCAGTGCTTCAGCCGCTACCCC
GACCACATGAAGCAGCACGACTTCTTCAAGTCCGCCATGCCCGAAGGCTACGTCCAGGAGCGCACCATCT
TCTTCAAGGACGACGGCAACTACAAGACCCGCGCCGAGGTGAAGTTCGAGGGCGACACCCTGGTGAACCG
CATCGAGCTGAAGGGCATCGACTTCAAGGAGGACGGCAACATCCTGGGGCACAAGCTGGAGTACAACTAC
AACAGCCACAACGTCTATATCATGGCCGACAAGCAGAAGAACGGCATCAAGGTGAACTTCAAGATCCGCC
ACAACATCGAGGACGGCAGCGTGCAGCTCGCCGACCACTACCAGCAGAACACCCCCATCGGCGACGGCCC
CGTGCTGCTGCCCGACAACCACTACCTGAGCACCCAGTCCGCCCTGAGCAAAGACCCCAACGAGAAGCGC
GATCACATGGTCCTGCTGGAGTTCGTGACCGCCGCCGGGATCACTCTCGGCATGGACGAGCTGTACAAGT
CCGGACTCAGATCAATGGAGGCGCTGAGTCGAGCTGGGCAGGAGATGAGCCTAGCGGCCCTGAAGCAACA
CGACCCCTATATCACCAGCATCGCAGACCTCACGGGCCAGGTCGCTCTGTACACCTTCTGCCCCAAGGCC
AACCAGTGGGAGAAGACTGATATAGAAGGGACCTTATTCGTATATCGAAGGTCAGCTTCCCCTTACCATG
GTTTTACCATTGTGAATCGACTAAATATGCACAATCTAGTCGAACCAGTGAATAAAGATTTGGAATTTCA
GCTCCATGAACCATTTCTTCTGTATAGAAATGCAAGCTTGTCGATATATAGTATCTGGTTTTATGACAAG
AATGACTGTCACCGCATAGCAAAACTCATGGCTGATGTGGTAGAAGAGGAGACACGGCGATCCCAGCAAG
CTGCTCGGGACAAACAGAGTCCCAGCCAGGCCAATGGCTGCAGCGACCACAGGCCCATCGACATCCTGGA
GATGCTGAGCAGAGCCAAGGATGAGTATGAGAGGAATCAGATGGGTGACTCAAATATCTCCAGCCCTGGG
TTACAGCCAAGCACTCAGCTCTCCAATCTGGGAAGCACCGAGACTCTAGAAGAAATGCCCTCCGGGTCAC
AGGATAAGTCTGCTCCATCTGGACACAAGCATCTGACGGTAGAAGAGTTATTTGGAACCTCTTTGCCAAA
GGAACAACCAGCAGTTGTGGGTCTGGATTCAGAAGAAATGGAGAGGTTGCCAGGAGATGCCTCCCAGAAA
GAGCCCAATTCATTCCTACCATTTCCCTTTGAGCAGTTAGGAGGAGCCCCTCAATCAGAAACCCTGGGTG
TCCCTTCTGCTGCCCACCATTCAGTCCAGCCTGAAATCACCACCCCGGTGCTAATCACTCCAGCCTCCAT
CACACAGTCCAATGAAAAGCATGCTCCAACCTACACAATCCCGTTGAGCCCTGTTCTCAGTCCCACTCTG
CCAGCTGAAGCTCCTACTGCACAGGTTCCCCCCAGCTTACCTCGAAACAGCACCATGATGCAGGCAGTGA
AGACCACGCCTAGACAGAGGTCTCCACTCCTGAACCAGCCAGTCCCTGAGCTAAGCCATGCCAGTCTGAT
TGCCAACCAGAGCCCCTTCAGGGCCCCATTGAACGTGACGAACACAGCTGGCACATCCCTCCCAAGCGTT
GATCTTCTCCAGAAACTCAGGTTGACCCCACAGCATGACCAAATACAGACACAACCACTTGGGAAAGGTG
CAATGGTAGCCAGCTTTTCTCCGGCAGCTGGTCAGCTAGCCACACCTGAGAGCTTCATAGAGCCTCCCTC
TAAGACAGCAGCAGCAAGAGTGGCGGCCTCAGCCTCCCTGAGCAACATGGTGCTTGCTCCCCTTCAGTCT
ATGCAGCAGAACCAGGATCCTGAAGTATTTGTGCAGCCTAAGGTGTTATCCAGTGCCATCCCGGTTGCAG
GCGCCCCACTGGTTACTGCAACGACCACTGCAGTGTCTTCAGTCCTGCTGGCCCCAAGTGTTTTCCAGCA
GACAGTTACAAGATCTTCGGACCTTGAGAGGAAAGCCAGCTCCCCTTCTCCTCTAACTATTGGAACGCCA
GAAAGTCAGAGAAAGCCTTGAGAATTCTGCAGTCGACGGTACCGCGGGCCCGGGATCCACCGGATCTAGA
TAACTGATCATAATCAGCCATACCACATTTGTAGAGGTTTTACTTGCTTTAAAAAACCTCCCACACCTCC
CCCTGAACCTGAAACATAAAATGAATGCAATTGTTGTTGTTAACTTGTTTATTGCAGCTTATAATGGTTA
CAAATAAAGCAATAGCATCACAAATTTCACAAATAAAGCATTTTTTTCACTGCATTCTAGTTGTGGTTTG
TCCAAACTCATCAATGTATCTTAACGCGTAAATTGTAAGCGTTAATATTTTGTTAAAATTCGCGTTAAAT
TTTTGTTAAATCAGCTCATTTTTTAACCAATAGGCCGAAATCGGCAAAATCCCTTATAAATCAAAAGAAT
AGACCGAGATAGGGT
[37 nt withheld, positions 3376-3412]
AAAGAACGTGGACTCCAACGTCAAAGG
[49 nt withheld, positions 3440-3488]
T
[91 nt withheld, positions 3490-3580]
G
[124 nt withheld, positions 3582-3705]
CAGGTGGCACTTTTCGGGGAAATGTGCGCGGAACCCCTATTTGTTTATTTTTCTAAATACATTCAAATAT
GTATCCGCTCATGAGACAATAACCCTGATAAATGCTTCAATAATATTGAAAAAGGAAGAGTCCTGAGGCG
GAAAGAACCAGCTGTGGAATGTGTGTCAGTTAGGGTGTGGAAAGTCCCCAGGCTCCCCAGCAGGCAGAAG
TATGCAAAGCATGCATCTCAATTAGTCAGCAACCAGGTGTGGAAAGTCCCCAGGCTCCCCAGCAGGCAGA
AGTATGCAAAGCATGCATCTCAATTAGTCAGCAACCATAGTCCCGCCCCTAACTCCGCCCATCCCGCCCC
TAACTCCGCCCAGTTCCGCCCATTCTCCGCCCCATGGCTGACTAATTTTTTTTATTTATGCAGAGGCCGA
GGCCGCCTCGGCCTCTGAGCTATTCCAGAAGTAGTGAGGAGGCTTTTTTGGAGGCCTAGGCTTTTGCAAA
GATCGATCAAGAGACAGGATGAGGATCGTTTCGCATGATTGAACAAGATGGATTGCACGCAGGTTCTCCG
GCCGCTTGGGTGGAGAGGCTATTCGGCTATGACTGGGCACAACAGACAATCGGCTGCTCTGATGCCGCCG
TGTTCCGGCTGTCAGCGCAGGGGCGCCCGGTTCTTTTTGTCAAGACCGACCTGTCCGGTGCCCTGAATGA
ACTGCAAGACGAGGCAGCGCGGCTATCGTGGCTGGCCACGACGGGCGTTCCTTGCGCAGCTGTGCTCGAC
GTTGTCACTGAAGCGGGAAGGGACTGGCTGCTATTGGGCGAAGTGCCGGGGCAGGATCTCCTGTCATCTC
ACCTTGCTCCTGCCGAGAAAGTATCCATCATGGCTGATGCAATGCGGCGGCTGCATACGCTTGATCCGGC
TACCTGCCCATTCGACCACCAAGCGAAACATCGCATCGAGCGAGCACGTACTCGGATGGAAGCCGGTCTT
GTCGATCAGGATGATCTGGACGAAGAGCATCAGGGGCTCGCGCCAGCCGAACTGTTCGCCAGGCTCAAGG
CGAGCATGCCCGACGGCGAGGATCTCGTCGTGACCCATGGCGATGCCTGCTTGCCGAATATCATGGTGGA
AAATGGCCGCTTTTCTGGATTCATCGACTGTGGCCGGCTGGGTGTGGCGGACCGCTATCAGGACATAGCG
TTGGCTACCCGTGATATTGCTGAAGAGCTTGGCGGCGAATGGGCTGACCGCTTCCTCGTGCTTTACGGTA
TCGCCGCTCCCGATTCGCAGCGCATCGCCTTCTATCGCCTTCTTGACGAGTTCTTCTGAGCGGGACTCTG
GGGTTCGAAATGACCGACCAAGCGACGCCCAACCTGCCATCACGAGATTTCGATTCCACCGCCGCCTTCT
ATGAAAGGTTGGGCTTCGGAATCGTTTTCCGGGACGCCGGCTGGATGATCCTCCAGCGCGGGGATCTCAT
GCTGGAGTTCTTCGCCCACCCTAGGGGGAGGCTAACTGAAACACGGAAGGAGACAATACCGGAAGGAACC
CGCGCTATGACGGCAATAAAAAGACAGAATAAAACGCACGGTGTTGGGTCGTTTGTTCATAAACGCGGGG
TTCGGTCCCAGGGCTGGCACTCTGTCGATACCCCACCGAGACCCCATTGGGGCCAATACGCCCGCGTTTC
TTCCTTTTCCCCACCCCACCCCCCAAGTTCGGGTGAAGGCCCAGGGCTCGCAGCCAACGTCGGGGCGGCA
GGCCCTGCCATAGCCTCAGGTTACTCATATATACTTTAGATTGATTTAAAACTTCATTTTTAATTTAAAA
GGATCTAGGTGAAGATCCTTTTTGATAATCTCATGACCAAAATCCCTTAACGTGAGTTTTCGTTCCACTG
AGCGTCAGACCCCGTAGAAAAGATCAAAGGATCTTCTTGAGATCCTTTTTTTCTGCGCGTAATCTGCTGC
TTGCAAACAAAAAAACCACCGCTACCAGCGGTGGTTTGTTTGCCGGATCAAGAGCTACCAACTCTTTTTC
CGAAGGTAACTGGCTTCAGCAGAGCGCAGATACCAAATACTGTCCTTCTAGTGTAGCCGTAGTTAGGCCA
CCACTTCAAGAACTCTGTAGCACCGCCTACATACCTCGCTCTGCTAATCCTGTTACCAGTGGCTGCTGCC
AGTGGCGATAAGTCGTGTCTTACCGGGTTGGACTCAAGACGATAGTTACCGGATAAGGCGCAGCGGTCGG
GCTGAACGGGGGGTTCGTGCACACAGCCCAGCTTGGAGCGAACGACCTACACCGAACTGAGATACCTACA
GCGTGAGCTATGAGAAAGCGCCACGCTTCCCGAAGGGAGAAAGGCGGACAGGTATCCGGTAAGCGGCAGG
GTCGGAACAGGAGAGCGCACGAGGGAGCTTCCAGGGGGAAACGCCTGGTATCTTTATAGTCCTGTCGGGT
TTCGCCACCTCTGACTTGAGCGTCGATTTTTGTGATGCTCGTCAGGGGGGCGGAGCCTATGGAAAAACGC
CAGCAACGCGGCCTTTTTACGGTTCCTGGCCTTTTGCTGGCCTTTTGCTCACATGTTCTTTCCTGCGTTA
TCCCCTGATTCTGTGGATAACCGTATTACCGCCATGCATTAGTTATTAATAGTAATCAATTACGGGGTCA
TTAGTTCATAGCCCATATATG
